Addgene plasmid #128366: pPEE23
Purpose: (Empty Backbone) Dominant marker in Cryptococcus neoformans. Targets DNA constructs to a Safe Haven Site 7, a small gene-free region. Contains the amdS2 counterselectable marker.
Depositing lab: James Fraser. Depositing organization: University of Queensland. Publication: amdS as a dominant recyclable marker in Cryptococcus neoformans. Erpf PE, Stephenson CJ, Fraser JA. Fungal Genet Biol. 2019 Jun 17;131:103241. doi: 10.1016/j.fgb.2019.103241. PubMed 31220607.
Backbone
  Vector backbone: pBlueScript II SK(-)
  Backbone manufacturer: Stratagene
  Vector type: Unspecified
  Selectable markers: Acetamide, Fluoroacetamide
Growth in bacteria
  Bacterial resistance: Ampicillin, 100 μg/mL
  Growth temperature: 37°C
  Growth strain: DH5alpha
  Copy number: High Copy
Gene/Insert
  Gene/Insert name: Acetamidase (amdS)
  Species: Synthetic
  Promoter: TEF1
  Cloning method: Gibson Cloning
Terms and licenses: Academic/Nonprofit Terms; Industry Terms: Not Available to Industry
Depositor comments: Contains the Safe Haven Site 7 sequence (CNAG_05557 - CNAG_05558) in the backbone of pBluescript II SK- to enable integration into the C. neoformans genome via homologous recombination, in addition to a linker sequence containing multiple rare-cutting restriction enzyme cut sites to facilitate linearization prior to biolistic transformation. Importantly, as the Safe Haven and marker fragments were inserted into the pBluescript II SK- backbone in place of the f1 origin of replication, each plasmid still retains the original multicloning site and blue/white screening capabilities. Linearization of the safe haven constructs is made possible by the inclusion of a linker containing cut sites for three rare cutting restriction enzymes, BaeI, AscI and PacI. To use the vectors, the gene of interest is subcloned into the standard pBluescript II SK- multicloning site.
How to cite: pPEE23 was a gift from James Fraser (Addgene plasmid # 128366 ; http://n2t.net/addgene:128366 ; RRID:Addgene_128366)
