[The description below was written by a language model from this plasmid's Addgene catalogue record and pLannotate feature annotations shown in this document.]
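Description:
pPEE23 is an empty integrative targeting vector for the fungal pathogen Cryptococcus neoformans, built on the pBluescript II SK(-) backbone. In E. coli it is maintained as a high-copy plasmid through the ColE1/pUC-type origin and selected with ampicillin via the bla gene. The Safe Haven and marker fragments were assembled by Gibson cloning into the position formerly occupied by the f1 origin, which is consistent with the feature table showing only short residual f1/M13 origin fragments. Because the insertion was made there, the standard pBluescript multiple cloning site remains intact. It is still flanked by T3 and T7 promoters and embedded in the lac promoter/operator–lacZα region, so blue/white screening still works when a gene of interest is subcloned.

The fungal payload has two parts. The first is the amdS2 marker, a synthetic acetamidase coding sequence recorded as driven by the TEF1 promoter; the annotation matches it to Aspergillus nidulans amdS. Acetamidase lets cells use acetamide, giving dominant positive selection, while also converting fluoroacetamide into a toxic product, so loss of the marker can be counterselected and the marker recycled. The second is the Safe Haven Site 7 sequence, a small gene-free intergenic region between CNAG_05557 and CNAG_05558 that directs homologous recombination into the genome at a position intended not to disrupt genes. A linker carrying BaeI, AscI and PacI rare-cutter sites allows linearization before biolistic transformation. The automated annotation does not label the TEF1 promoter, the Safe Haven sequence or the linker, which presumably lie in the unannotated regions around amdS. The vector is used to place complementation or expression constructs at a defined neutral locus.
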