Features (pLannotate 1.2.2; 14 found; start..end, strand, type, name):
    765..781     -  rep_origin     f1 ori (fragment): f1 bacteriophage origin of replication; arrow indicates direction of (+) strand synthesis
    808..912     +  promoter       AmpR promoter: bla
    913..1773    +  CDS            AmpR: β-lactamase; bla; confers resistance to ampicillin, carbenicillin, and related antibiotics
   1944..2532    +  rep_origin     ori: high-copy-number ColE1/pMB1/pBR322/pUC origin of replication
   2715..2807    +  CDS            lacI (fragment): lac repressor; lacI; The lac repressor binds to the lac operator to inhibit transcription in E. coli. This inhibition can be relieved by adding lactose or isopropyl-β-D-thiogalactopyranoside (IPTG).
   2820..2841    +  protein_bind   CAP binding site: CAP binding activates transcription in the presence of cAMP. E. coli catabolite activator protein
   2856..2886    +  promoter       lac promoter: promoter for the E. coli lac operon
   2894..2910    +  protein_bind   lac operator: The lac repressor binds to the lac operator to inhibit transcription in E. coli. This inhibition can be relieved by adding lactose or isopropyl-β-D-thiogalactopyranoside (IPTG). lac repressor encoded by lacI
   2955..2973    +  promoter       T3 promoter: promoter for bacteriophage T3 RNA polymerase
   2986..3093    +  misc_feature   MCS: pBluescript multiple cloning site
   3102..3120    -  promoter       T7 promoter: promoter for bacteriophage T7 RNA polymerase
   3128..3283    +  CDS            lacZα (fragment): LacZα fragment of β-galactosidase; lacZ fragment
   3287..3418    -  rep_origin     M13 ori (fragment): M13 bacteriophage origin of replication; arrow indicates direction of (+) strand synthesis
   4654..6300    +  CDS            amdS: acetamidase from Aspergillus nidulans; amdS; confers ability to process acetamide for selection in fungal cells
>Addgene plasmid #128366 | pPEE23 | addgene full sequence | sequence record 254074 | Addgene NGS Result
ATGTAAAATGGACCCTCGGAAACTGGATGTTAGCAAAAGAATCGGACATCATAGCTGCGTATCTTTCCAG
TTCAACCCCAGAAAGTATTGCTGGTGACGTTAGACGCCTCGTTATGCCCTATCTCTATGTCCTCGAATCC
CGTGCGGAAAGAGCAGGGATACCCTCGTCCAATCTTATTTCAGACTCACTCAACTCCACAATACTTTCTC
TTCCGCTCCGTTTGGCGCTACCACTCTTTGAAGCATCCAAGGCTACTCTTCCCCCTTCTGAAAGAGTGAT
ACGCAACGATCTGGATGTGGCTCGATTGGCTCTTGCATGCTTGTATGGCAGTCAAGAAAGAGGCGGTGCC
GTTTGGTCAACGATGTCATCTATCTTTGAGTGTCTTCCTGTCTGGGAGCTGACTGGAGAAGACGCTGAGG
ACGAGGAGCTTACAAGTACGACTCTCGATTCCATCTCAAATTTCCTTCGCCCTACATCTGCTTCCACATC
ACCACCTTCTAAGAGCGATATTCTTTTCTTTTTCCAGCCTTTGCCCTTCGCCTCTCTTTCTCGGGCTCTT
GATATTCTTGACGTCCAACTCGAAAGTGGAGAAATACTGGCCAGATGGGGTGTTGAGAAACGACTAGGGG
AGCTTCTAGGGATGACGGGGGATCAAAAAGGACAAATGGAGCTGGCAGAGAGATTAGTGAGACAAGGCGA
AGCCTCAGTAGGGAAAGGGGGGGATGATCGCTGGCGCAGATTATGGAACGATTTAAATAGGCCTGCCGCT
ACAGGGCGCGTCAGGTGGCACTTTTCGGGGAAATGTGCGCGGAACCCCTATTTGTTTATTTTTCTAAATA
CATTCAAATATGTATCCGCTCATGAGACAATAACCCTGATAAATGCTTCAATAATATTGAAAAAGGAAGA
GTATGAGTATTCAACATTTCCGTGTCGCCCTTATTCCCTTTTTTGCGGCATTTTGCCTTCCTGTTTTTGC
TCACCCAGAAACGCTGGTGAAAGTAAAAGATGCTGAAGATCAGTTGGGTGCACGAGTGGGTTACATCGAA
CTGGATCTCAACAGCGGTAAGATCCTTGAGAGTTTTCGCCCCGAAGAACGTTTTCCAATGATGAGCACTT
TTAAAGTTCTGCTATGTGGCGCGGTATTATCCCGTATTGACGCCGGGCAAGAGCAACTCGGTCGCCGCAT
ACACTATTCTCAGAATGACTTGGTTGAGTACTCACCAGTCACAGAAAAGCATCTTACGGATGGCATGACA
GTAAGAGAATTATGCAGTGCTGCCATAACCATGAGTGATAACACTGCGGCCAACTTACTTCTGACAACGA
TCGGAGGACCGAAGGAGCTAACCGCTTTTTTGCACAACATGGGGGATCATGTAACTCGCCTTGATCGTTG
GGAACCGGAGCTGAATGAAGCCATACCAAACGACGAGCGTGACACCACGATGCCTGTAGCAATGGCAACA
ACGTTGCGCAAACTATTAACTGGCGAACTACTTACTCTAGCTTCCCGGCAACAATTAATAGACTGGATGG
AGGCGGATAAAGTTGCAGGACCACTTCTGCGCTCGGCCCTTCCGGCTGGCTGGTTTATTGCTGATAAATC
TGGAGCCGGTGAGCGTGGGTCTCGCGGTATCATTGCAGCACTGGGGCCAGATGGTAAGCCCTCCCGTATC
GTAGTTATCTACACGACGGGGAGTCAGGCAACTATGGATGAACGAAATAGACAGATCGCTGAGATAGGTG
CCTCACTGATTAAGCATTGGTAACTGTCAGACCAAGTTTACTCATATATACTTTAGATTGATTTAAAACT
TCATTTTTAATTTAAAAGGATCTAGGTGAAGATCCTTTTTGATAATCTCATGACCAAAATCCCTTAACGT
GAGTTTTCGTTCCACTGAGCGTCAGACCCCGTAGAAAAGATCAAAGGATCTTCTTGAGATCCTTTTTTTC
TGCGCGTAATCTGCTGCTTGCAAACAAAAAAACCACCGCTACCAGCGGTGGTTTGTTTGCCGGATCAAGA
GCTACCAACTCTTTTTCCGAAGGTAACTGGCTTCAGCAGAGCGCAGATACCAAATACTGTTCTTCTAGTG
TAGCCGTAGTTAGGCCACCACTTCAAGAACTCTGTAGCACCGCCTACATACCTCGCTCTGCTAATCCTGT
TACCAGTGGCTGCTGCCAGTGGCGATAAGTCGTGTCTTACCGGGTTGGACTCAAGACGATAGTTACCGGA
TAAGGCGCAGCGGTCGGGCTGAACGGGGGGTTCGTGCACACAGCCCAGCTTGGAGCGAACGACCTACACC
GAACTGAGATACCTACAGCGTGAGCTATGAGAAAGCGCCACGCTTCCCGAAGGGAGAAAGGCGGACAGGT
ATCCGGTAAGCGGCAGGGTCGGAACAGGAGAGCGCACGAGGGAGCTTCCAGGGGGAAACGCCTGGTATCT
TTATAGTCCTGTCGGGTTTCGCCACCTCTGACTTGAGCGTCGATTTTTGTGATGCTCGTCAGGGGGGCGG
AGCCTATGGAAAAACGCCAGCAACGCGGCCTTTTTACGGTTCCTGGCCTTTTGCTGGCCTTTTGCTCACA
TGTTCTTTCCTGCGTTATCCCCTGATTCTGTGGATAACCGTATTACCGCCTTTGAGTGAGCTGATACCGC
TCGCCGCAGCCGAACGACCGAGCGCAGCGAGTCAGTGAGCGAGGAAGCGGAAGAGCGCCCAATACGCAAA
CCGCCTCTCCCCGCGCGTTGGCCGATTCATTAATGCAGCTGGCACGACAGGTTTCCCGACTGGAAAGCGG
GCAGTGAGCGCAACGCAATTAATGTGAGTTAGCTCACTCATTAGGCACCCCAGGCTTTACACTTTATGCT
TCCGGCTCGTATGTTGTGTGGAATTGTGAGCGGATAACAATTTCACACAGGAAACAGCTATGACCATGAT
TACGCCAAGCGCGCAATTAACCCTCACTAAAGGGAACAAAAGCTGGAGCTCCACCGCGGTGGCGGCCGCT
CTAGAACTAGTGGATCCCCCGGGCTGCAGGAATTCGATATCAAGCTTATCGATACCGTCGACCTCGAGGG
GGGGCCCGGTACCCAATTCGCCCTATAGTGAGTCGTATTACGCGCGCTCACTGGCCGTCGTTTTACAACG
TCGTGACTGGGAAAACCCTGGCGTTACCCAACTTAATCGCCTTGCAGCACATCCCCCTTTCGCCAGCTGG
CGTAATAGCGAAGAGGCCCGCACCGATCGCCCTTCCCAACAGTTGCGCAGCCTGAATGGCGAATGGAAAT
TGTAAGCGTTAATATTTTGTTAAAATTCGCGTTAAATTTTTGTTAAATCAGCTCATTTTTTTAACCAATA
GGCCGAAATCGGCAAAATCCCTTATAAATCAAAAGAATAGACCGAGATAGGGTTGAGTCCATGGCGGCCG
CCATTCTATGCTATACGGTACAAGATTGTGGCTACTATGCAAGCTCCATAGCGAATGATCTTACACTGAC
CTTGTCGACCGTTCTGAATGATTAACAATGGTCGCAAGTGTGGTTGACCCACCTGCGGGCGCTTCTTAAC
TATCTATCATCGGTATGTCAAGTATCACACCCTTTAAACAAAAGAATAAGAGCATAATACAGCAGTCTCA
TCATGGCAACCCTTCGCGCAATGTACAAAAAGCAGCCAGAAGCCCCCACGCACAAGCAATAATGTCGTGT
TCTACCCTGCCATGAACAAGCGTCATGGCCATTAGCGAACGCCCCAATATTCAGCCCCATTCGCCAAGCA
AGTTGCCTCGCCCCCTTCCCAGAAGATCATGGGCATCTCGTCTTCTTCTAATTTCGCATTTTGTGAAGCT
CCATTCATGCACGTCGGCTTCTGGACGACTCTTATCATATGCATTGGCCTGCTCGGTGTGAGGATGAGCC
ACTCCCACATGTTTAGACGGCAGGGGCCTCTTGCCACCCGTTGAATTTTTGGTGCGAAGACGTGCCTGGG
AACGACCTCCACTTTAAATTTCTCCGTTGTTGCGGTCGCTCCATCCTCCTCACATTTCTTGCCTCCTAAG
TCCCATGTGCCACACTCGGTGAAAAACGGAGTTTGATACGGATGAAATTTCCAGTGAGCTTTTCACATTC
TGGAGGTTTCGAAAAAAATTGTGGGATTTTCTGAATTAATCCGAGAATCCGCCCTGCCCATCAACCGGAA
AGAATTAAATCCCTCGCACATTCCTTTCTCCCACCACCTTCTTTATCTCTACATTCTTTAACCAAAACAC
CTAGGTGAGTACCCAAAGTCTTTTGACACCTTTGAAAATCCGCGCCAGTCGTAGGGCACGTAAAACAATT
CTCGCTGGTGGCTTCTGCAGGTGAAGTCGGGGCAGAGTGGAGCTGAGCATGGTCGACCACCCACATCATT
CTGTCTTGTTTTTGGCGATGTCTTCCATGCTTTTGCCCTCATCTGTTGCGTCGACTGCAGAGTACTGTTT
TGCCACTACTGAGCTCAACATGGGCTTGTGTGTGGTGAAGAAAAAAATTTGGTGGCTCTTGAAAATTTTC
AACCCATCGGATACATGCCCTTCCAACTCACAACGCCCTAACACTTTATTGTCCTATCATTGCCTCTTCG
CACATGCTAACGATCTCCACAGAAAACTTCAAAATGCCTCAATCCTGGGAAGAACTGGCCGCTGATAAGC
GCGCCCGCCTCGCAAAAACCATCCCTGATGAATGGAAAGTCCAGACGCTGCCTGCGGAAGACAGCGTTAT
TGATTTCCCAAAGAAATCGGGGATCCTTTCAGAGGCCGAACTGAAGATCACAGAGGCCTCCGCTGCAGAT
CTTGTGTCCAAGCTGGCGGCCGGAGAGTTGACCTCGGTGGAAGTTACGCTAGCATTCTGTAAACGGGCAG
CAATCGCCCAGCAGTTAACAAACTGCGCCCACGAGTTCTTCCCTGACGCCGCTCTCGCGCAGGCAAGGGA
ACTCGATGAATACTACGCAAAGCACAAGAGACCCGTTGGTCCACTCCATGGCCTCCCCATCTCTCTCAAA
GACCAGCTTCGAGTCAAGGGCTACGAAACATCAATGGGCTACATCTCATGGCTAAACAAGTACGACGAAG
GGGACTCGGTTCTGACAACCATGCTCCGCAAAGCCGGTGCCGTCTTCTACGTCAAGACCTCTGTCCCGCA
GACCCTGATGGTCTGCGAGACAGTCAACAACATCATCGGGCGCACCGTCAACCCACGCAACAAGAACTGG
TCGTGCGGCGGCAGTTCCGGTGGTGAGGGTGCGATCGTTGGGATTCGTGGTGGCGTCATCGGTGTAGGAA
CGGATATCGGTGGCTCGATTCGAGTGCCGGCCGCGTTCAACTTCCTGTACGGTCTAAGGCCGAGTCATGG
GCGGCTGCCGTATGCAAAGATGGCGAACAGCATGGAGGGTCAGGAGACGGTGCACAGCGTTGTCGGGCCG
ATTACGCACTCTGTTGAGGACCTCCGCCTCTTCACCAAATCCGTCCTCGGTCAGGAGCCATGGAAATACG
ACTCCAAGGTCATCCCCATGCCCTGGCGCCAGTCCGAGTCGGACATTATTGCCTCCAAGATCAAGAACGG
CGGGCTCAATATCGGCTACTACAACTTCGACGGCAATGTCCTTCCACACCCTCCTATCCTGCGCGGCGTG
GAAACCACCGTCGCCGCACTCGCCAAAGCCGGTCACACCGTGACCCCGTGGACGCCATACAAGCACGATT
TCGGCCACGATCTCATCTCCCATATCTACGCGGCTGACGGCAGCGCCGACGTAATGCGCGATATCAGTGC
ATCCGGCGAGCCGGCGATTCCAAATATCAAAGACCTACTGAACCCGAACATCAAAGCTGTTAACATGAAC
GAGCTCTGGGACACGCATCTCCAGAAGTGGAATTACCAGATGGAGTACCTTGAGAAATGGCGGGAGGCTG
AAGAAAAGGCCGGGAAGGAACTGGACGCCATCATCGCGCCGATTACGCCTACCGCTGCGGTACGGCATGA
CCAGTTCCGGTACTATGGGTATGCCTCTGTGATCAACCTGCTGGATTTCACGAGCGTGGTTGTTCCGGTT
ACCTTTGCGGATAAGAACATCGATAAGAAGAATGAGAGTTTCAAGGCGGTTAGTGAGCTTGATGCCCTCG
TGCAGGAAGAGTATGATCCGGAGGCGTACCATGGGGCACCGGTTGCAGTGCAGGTTATCGGACGGAGACT
CAGTGAAGAGAGGACGTTGGCGATTGCAGAGGAAGTGGGGAAGTTGCTGGGAAATGTGGTGACTCCATAG
AAGGTTGAGCGCGTAATAGTGGGTTGGTCTTGTCTCTATCCATTCATCTGTGAGACATACTGATTTCAAC
TTTTTCATCAGATAATAAGGATGGTGTGAGATAAGCAAGGCTGGGTTATGAGGTTTGGGACTAGATGGTG
TTTCGCGTCTAAAGGTGAGTCTTCGTTGGTTCAATCACATTGATCTGATCGCTGATCAATTGTCAGCCTC
TGAATGTGCTCTTGAAGAAAATGGTTGTCTGTAAGAATCCAGAACCAAAAACGGTCATTTCAAGTATGTA
TCCTCCGTGAAGTTCCTTTAGCTCTTGCTAATATTGGACTTTAGCGTGCTTTAGCCAAAGACAGGGTCGC
GAGGTTAAGAGGATGGGCCAGGAAAAATCTAAGTTAGATTTGTCACACAAAGAAAAAGATTGTCTCAGTT
TTGGTTTTGTTTGGTTTGATTTATGCATAGGAAATATTTATGATCGAAATCACTCATTTCCTGCTTCGTA
AATATCATCTACTATATGCTTCGTAAATGTCCATCTCCTACATATTGTGGATATGATAAATGCAATCCTC
TCGTCTACACTCTCGGCTTATGCCTTTGTCTTCTTTGCGCTCCTTTTAGCCTTCTTTTTATTCCTAGTCT
TCAAGCCCATCTACGTATATGGAGAGGCTGTCGAGCGGCGAGGGGCTTTTGAAGGGCGCCCTGGGGACAT
TAACTCAACAGGCCAGAGGTAGAGTATACTTCGATGGAATCCTACGTTCCGGCGGTAAGTTACTAAAGTT
TGGTTGGTAAGCTTGAAGCTGATGTGGTCTTTTAGATTTCGAAATTGCGAAGAAAATGCTCAAAATGCTC
CAAGGTGATGGGGCAATTGATGACGCAGCCGTCGAAGAGGTTGTATTGAAGGTCTCAAAAGACTTTTATG
TATGTGCGGATAGCTGCAACATTTACACTGGAAACATGAAGCTCGCATATGACGCGTAAGTCACTACTTA
TCTTCTGTTATTGATTATTTCTTACCCTGATTTAGCTTATCTGTTGCTCCTTCAACGCCGGCTACCGTCG
CTGAGAGGCAATACATCGAAGCTACGTCTCGCCTATCGTCATTCTCCACTTTCACTTTGTCGCCACGTGA
AATCAGACACGATGTCAACCCCTTAAGCCTATTGTCAACGGTTTTATCTGACAGTTCAAGCGATGCCTAT
AGACTTCCTGATTTGATGCTTGATTTGGCGGAAAAGCTGGGATGTCGAAATGAGATAGACCACGGCCTCG
TTTGGGGGATGGTAGGACGCGCAGCGATTGCCAAGGAAGATTGGACAATGGCAAGTAAGGCTGTAGGAAA
CATGGTGCAAACAGTCAAAAAGAGCCAGAGCAGCCAGACAGCTGTAAAACAGGAGCAACAAATAAATTTA
ATTAACACAAGTATCGTGGCGCGCC
